>Addgene plasmid #218534 | pMXS-IRES-Blast FLVCR1/FLVCR1a-3X FLAG | addgene full sequence | sequence record 436028 | Addgene NGS Result
CCGAAAAGTGCCACCTGCATAATGAAAGACCCCACCTGTAGGTTTGGCAAGCTAGCTTAAGTAACGCCAT
TTTGCAAGGCATGGAAAAATACATAACTGAGAATAGAAAAGTTCAGATCAAGGTCAGGAACAGATGGAAC
AGCTGAATATGGGCCAAACAGGATATCTGTGGTAAGCAGTTCCTGCCCCGGCTCAGGGCCAAGAACAGAT
GGAACAGCTGAATATGGGCCAAACAGGATATCTGTGGTAAGCAGTTCCTGCCCCGGCTCAGGGCCAAGAA
CAGATGGTCCCCAGATGCGGTCCAGCCCTCAGCAGTTTCTAGAGAACCATCAGATGTTTCCAGGGTGCCC
CAAGGACCTGAAATGACCCTGTGCCTTATTTGAACTAACCAATCAGTTCGCTTCTCGCTTCTGTTCGCGC
GCTTCTGCTCCCCGAGCTCAATAAAAGAGCCCACAACCCCTCACTCGGCGCGCCAGTCCTCCGATTGACT
GAGTCGCCCGGGTACCCGTGTATCCAATAAACCCTCTTGCAGTTGCATCCGACTTGTGGTCTCGCTGTTC
CTTGGGAGGGTCTCCTCTGAGTGATTGACTACCCGTCAGCGGGGGTCTTTCATTTGGGGGCTCGTCCGGG
ATCGGGAGACCCCTGCCCAGGGACCACCGACCCACCACCGGGAGGTAAGCTGGCCAGCAACTTATCTGTG
TCTGTCCGATTGTCTAGTGTCTATGACTGATTTTATGCGCCTGCGTCGGTACTAGTTAGCTAACTAGCTC
TGTATCTGGCGGACCCGTGGTGGAACTGACGAGTTCGGAACACCCGGCCGCAACCCTGGGAGACGTCCCA
GGGACTTCGGGGGCCGTTTTTGTGGCCCGACCTGAGTCCAAAAATCCCGATCGTTTTGGACTCTTTGGTG
CACCCCCCTAATAGGAGGGATATGTGGTTCTGGTAGGAGACGAGAACCTAAAACAGTTCCCGCCTCCGTC
TGAATTTTTGCTTTCGGTTTGGGACCGAAGCCGCGCCGCGCGTCTTGTCTGCTGCAGCATCGTTCTGTGT
TGTCTCTGTCTGACTGTGTTTCTGTATTTGTCTGAAAATTAGGGCCAGACTGTTACCACTCCCTTAAGTT
TGACCTTAGGTCACTGGAAAGATGTCGAGCGGATCGCTCACAACCAGTCGGTAGATGTCAAGAAGAGACG
TTGGGTTACCTTCTGCTCTGCAGAATGGCCAACCTTTAACGTCGGATGGCCGCGAGACGGCACCTTTAAC
CGAGACCTCATCACCCAGGTTAAGATCAAGGTCTTTTCACCTGGCCCGCATGGACACCCAGACCAGGTCC
CCTACATCGTGACCTGGGAAGCCTTGGCTTTTGACCCCCCTCCCTGGGTCAAGCCCTTTGTACACCCTAA
GCCTCCGCCTCCTCTTCCTCCATCCGCCCCGTCTCTCCCCCTTGAACCTCCTCGTTCGACCCCGCCTCGA
TCCTCCCTTTATCCAGCCCTCACTCCTTCTCTAGGCGCCCCCATATGGCCATATGAGATCTTATATGGGG
CACCCCCGCCCCTTGTAAACTTCCCTGACCCTGACATGACAAGAGTTACTAACAGCCCCTCTCTCCAAGC
TCACTTACAGGCTCTCTACTTAGTCCAGCACGAAGTCTGGAGACCTCTGGCGGCAGCCTACCAAGAACAA
CTGGACCGACCGGTGGTACCTCACCCTTACCGAGTCGGCGACACAGTGTGGGTCCGCCGACACCAGACTA
AGAACCTAGAACCTCGCTGGAAAGGACCTTACACAGTCCTGCTGACCACCCCCACCGCCCTCAAAGTAGA
CGGCATCGCAGCTTGGATACACGCCGCCCACGTGAAGGCTGCCGACCCCGGGGGTGGACCATCCTCTAGA
CTGCCGGATCTAGCTAGTTAATTAAATGGCCCGCCCCGATGACGAAGAGGGAGCTGCCGTAGCTCCTGGC
CATCCACTGGCCAAGGGGTATCTGCCTCTCCCACGGGGTGCCCCTGTGGGAAAAGAATCCGTCGAACTTC
AAAATGGCCCTAAGGCCGGAACTTTTCCTGTTAACGGCGCGCCTCGTGATTCTCTGGCAGCTGCTAGCGG
TGTATTGGGTGGACCACAAACCCCACTTGCACCCGAAGAAGAAACACAAGCCAGATTGCTGCCAGCCGGC
GCGGGCGCCGAAACCCCCGGCGCCGAATCATCACCACTTCCTCTGACAGCCCTGTCTCCTAGACGATTTG
TAGTCCTGCTCATATTTAGTCTTTACTCTCTCGTGAACGCATTCCAATGGATACAGTATTCAATAATCTC
AAATGTGTTTGAAGGATTTTATGGCGTGACTCTGTTGCATATAGATTGGCTTAGCATGGTCTATATGCTC
GCTTATGTTCCTCTGATATTTCCAGCTACATGGCTTCTCGATACTAGGGGTCTCCGCCTTACAGCACTCC
TCGGGTCAGGTCTGAATTGTCTCGGAGCATGGATAAAATGTGGATCCGTCCAACAACACCTGTTTTGGGT
GACGATGCTCGGGCAATGTCTTTGTTCAGTTGCACAAGTCTTTATTCTCGGGCTGCCATCAAGAATTGCT
TCTGTCTGGTTCGGCCCTAAGGAAGTAAGCACGGCCTGCGCAACGGCAGTCCTTGGGAACCAACTTGGCA
CCGCTGTCGGGTTCCTGCTGCCACCCGTGCTGGTGCCTAATACCCAAAACGATACGAACCTGCTCGCCTG
CAACATTTCCACTATGTTCTACGGCACCTCTGCAGTGGCGACTCTCCTGTTCATACTGACCGCGATCGCG
TTCAAGGAGAAGCCGCGCTACCCACCGTCACAAGCCCAGGCTGCCTTGCAGGATTCACCACCCGAGGAAT
ATAGCTACAAGAAGAGCATCAGGAATTTGTTCAAGAATATCCCGTTCGTGCTGTTGCTGATTACCTACGG
CATTATGACAGGGGCATTTTATAGTGTGTCAACTCTCCTCAATCAAATGATTCTCACATATTATGAAGGT
GAGGAAGTGAACGCAGGCAGAATCGGCCTGACCCTTGTGGTCGCCGGCATGGTAGGTAGCATCCTGTGCG
GTTTGTGGCTCGACTACACCAAGACGTATAAGCAAACGACCCTTATTGTCTACATACTGTCCTTCATCGG
CATGGTCATTTTCACCTTTACTCTGGATCTGAGGTACATCATTATTGTCTTCGTGACCGGTGGCGTCCTG
GGGTTCTTTATGACAGGCTATCTGCCCCTGGGGTTCGAGTTCGCCGTCGAGATTACATATCCCGAGTCAG
AGGGGACATCTTCCGGGCTGCTGAACGCAAGCGCCCAAATTTTCGGTATCCTGTTTACCCTGGCCCAGGG
GAAATTGACCTCTGATTACGGACCGAAAGCTGGTAATATCTTCCTTTGCGTGTGGATGTTCATTGGGATT
ATCCTGACGGCCCTGATTAAATCCGACCTTCGGCGGCATAATATCAACATTGGGATCACCAACGTCGACG
TCAAGGCCATCCCCGCCGATAGCCCGACTGATCAGGAGCCTAAGACTGTGATGCTGAGTAAACAATCTGA
GAGTGCTATCGCGGGAGGTTCAGGTGGATCAGACTACAAAGACCATGACGGTGATTATAAAGATCATGAC
ATTGATTACAAGGATGACGATGACAAGTAGGCTACGTAAATTCCGCCCCCCCCCCCCCTCTCCCTCCCCC
CCCCCTAACGTTACTGGCCGAAGCCGCTTGGAATAAGGCCGGTGTGCGTTTGTCTATATGTTATTTTCCA
CCATATTGCCGTCTTTTGGCAATGTGAGGGCCCGGAAACCTGGCCCTGTCTTCTTGACGAGCATTCCTAG
GGGTCTTTCCCCTCTCGCCAAAGGAATGCAAGGTCTGTTGAATGTCGTGAAGGAAGCAGTTCCTCTGGAA
GCTTCTTGAAGACAAACAACGTCTGTAGCGACCCTTTGCAGGCAGCGGAACCCCCCACCTGGCGACAGGT
GCCTCTGCGGCCAAAAGCCACGTGTATAAGATACACCTGCAAAGGCGGCACAACCCCAGTGCCACGTTGT
GAGTTGGATAGTTGTGGAAAGAGTCAAATGGCTCTCCTCAAGCGTATTCAACAAGGGGCTGAAGGATGCC
CAGAAGGTACCCCATTGTATGGGATCTGATCTGGGGCCTCGGTGCACATGCTTTACATGTGTTTAGTCGA
GGTTAAAAAAACGTCTAGGCCCCCCGAACCACGGGGACGTGGTTTTCCTTTGAAAAACACGATGATAATA
TGGCCACAACCATGGTTCCTTTGTCTCAAGAAGAATCCACCCTCATTGAAAGAGCAACGGCTACAATCAA
CAGCATCCCCATCTCTGAAGACTACAGCGTCGCCAGCGCAGCTCTCTCTAGCGACGGCCGCATCTTCACT
GGTGTCAATGTATATCATTTTACTGGGGGACCTTGTGCAGAACTCGTGGTGCTGGGCACTGCTGCTGCTG
CGGCAGCTGGCAACCTGACTTGTATCGTCGCGATCGGAAATGAGAACAGGGGCATCTTGAGCCCCTGCGG
ACGGTGCCGACAGGTGCTTCTCGATCTGCATCCTGGGATCAAAGCCATAGTGAAGGACAGTGATGGACAG
CCGACGGCAGTTGGGATTCGTGAATTGCTGCCCTCTGGTTATGTGTGGGAGGGCTAAGTCGACGATAAAA
TAAAAGATTTTATTTAGTCTCCAGAAAAAGGGGGGAATGAAAGACCCCACCTGTAGGTTTGGCAAGCTAG
CTTAAGTAACGCCATTTTGCAAGGCATGGAAAAATACATAACTGAGAATAGAGAAGTTCAGATCAAGGTC
AGGAACAGATGGAACAGCTGAATATGGGCCAAACAGGATATCTGTGGTAAGCAGTTCCTGCCCCGGCTCA
GGGCCAAGAACAGATGGAACAGCTGAATATGGGCCAAACAGGATATCTGTGGTAAGCAGTTCCTGCCCCG
GCTCAGGGCCAAGAACAGATGGTCCCCAGATGCGGTCCAGCCCTCAGCAGTTTCTAGAGAACCATCAGAT
GTTTCCAGGGTGCCCCAAGGACCTGAAATGACCCTGTGCCTTATTTGAACTAACCAATCAGTTCGCTTCT
CGCTTCTGTTCGCGCGCTTCTGCTCCCCGAGCTCAATAAAAGAGCCCACAACCCCTCACTCGGGGCGCCA
GTCCTCCGATTGACTGAGTCGCCCGGGTACCCGTGTATCCAATAAACCCTCTTGCAGTTGCATCCGACTT
GTGGTCTCGCTGTTCCTTGGGAGGGTCTCCTCTGAGTGATTGACTACCCGTCAGCGGGGGTCTTTCACAT
GCAGCATGTATCAAAATTAATTTGGTTTTTTTTCTTAAGTATTTACATTAAATGGCCATAGTTGCATTAA
TGAATCGGCCAACGCGCGGGGAGAGGCGGTTTGCGTATTGGGCGCTCTTCCGCTTCCTCGCTCACTGACT
CGCTGCGCTCGGTCGTTCGGCTGCGGCGAGCGGTATCAGCTCACTCAAAGGCGGTAATACGGTTATCCAC
AGAATCAGGGGATAACGCAGGAAAGAACATGTGAGCAAAAGGCCAGCAAAAGGCCAGGAACCGTAAAAAG
GCCGCGTTGCTGGCGTTTTTCCATAGGCTCCGCCCCCCTGACGAGCATCACAAAAATCGACGCTCAAGTC
AGAGGTGGCGAAACCCGACAGGACTATAAAGATACCAGGCGTTTCCCCCTGGAAGCTCCCTCGTGCGCTC
TCCTGTTCCGACCCTGCCGCTTACCGGATACCTGTCCGCCTTTCTCCCTTCGGGAAGCGTGGCGCTTTCT
CATAGCTCACGCTGTAGGTATCTCAGTTCGGTGTAGGTCGTTCGCTCCAAGCTGGGCTGTGTGCACGAAC
CCCCCGTTCAGCCCGACCGCTGCGCCTTATCCGGTAACTATCGTCTTGAGTCCAACCCGGTAAGACACGA
CTTATCGCCACTGGCAGCAGCCACTGGTAACAGGATTAGCAGAGCGAGGTATGTAGGCGGTGCTACAGAG
TTCTTGAAGTGGTGGCCTAACTACGGCTACACTAGAAGAACAGTATTTGGTATCTGCGCTCTGCTGAAGC
CAGTTACCTTCGGAAAAAGAGTTGGTAGCTCTTGATCCGGCAAACAAACCACCGCTGGTAGCGGTGGTTT
TTTTGTTTGCAAGCAGCAGATTACGCGCAGAAAAAAAGGATCTCAAGAAGATCCTTTGATCTTTTCTACG
GGGTCTGACGCTCAGTGGAACGAAAACTCACGTTAAGGGATTTTGGTCATGAGATTATCAAAAAGGATCT
TCACCTAGATCCTTTTGCGGCCGGCCGCAAATCAATCTAAAGTATATATGAGTAAACTTGGTCTGACAGT
TACCAATGCTTAATCAGTGAGGCACCTATCTCAGCGATCTGTCTATTTCGTTCATCCATAGTTGCCTGAC
TCCCCGTCGTGTAGATAACTACGATACGGGAGGGCTTACCATCTGGCCCCAGTGCTGCAATGATACCGCG
AGACCCACGCTCACCGGCTCCAGATTTATCAGCAATAAACCAGCCAGCCGGAAGGGCCGAGCGCAGAAGT
GGTCCTGCAACTTTATCCGCCTCCATCCAGTCTATTAATTGTTGCCGGGAAGCTAGAGTAAGTAGTTCGC
CAGTTAATAGTTTGCGCAACGTTGTTGCCATTGCTACAGGCATCGTGGTGTCACGCTCGTCGTTTGGTAT
GGCTTCATTCAGCTCCGGTTCCCAACGATCAAGGCGAGTTACATGATCCCCCATGTTGTGCAAAAAAGCG
GTTAGCTCCTTCGGTCCTCCGATCGTTGTCAGAAGTAAGTTGGCCGCAGTGTTATCACTCATGGTTATGG
CAGCACTGCATAATTCTCTTACTGTCATGCCATCCGTAAGATGCTTTTCTGTGACTGGTGAGTACTCAAC
CAAGTCATTCTGAGAATAGTGTATGCGGCGACCGAGTTGCTCTTGCCCGGCGTCAATACGGGATAATACC
GCGCCACATAGCAGAACTTTAAAAGTGCTCATCATTGGAAAACGTTCTTCGGGGCGAAAACTCTCAAGGA
TCTTACCGCTGTTGAGATCCAGTTCGATGTAACCCACTCGTGCACCCAACTGATCTTCAGCATCTTTTAC
TTTCACCAGCGTTTCTGGGTGAGCAAAAACAGGAAGGCAAAATGCCGCAAAAAAGGGAATAAGGGCGACA
CGGAAATGTTGAATACTCATACTCTTCCTTTTTCAATATTATTGAAGCATTTATCAGGGTTATTGTCTCA
TGAGCGGATACATATTTGAATGTATTTAGAAAAATAAACAAATAGGGGTTCCGCGCACATTTCC
Features (pLannotate 1.2.2; 15 found; start..end, strand, type, name):
     21..614     +  LTR            LTR: long terminal repeat from Moloney murine leukemia virus
    677..876     +  misc_feature   MMLV Ψ: packaging signal of Moloney murine leukemia virus (MMLV)
    928..1016    +  misc_feature   MESV Ψ (fragment): packaging signal of murine embryonic stem cell virus
   1093..1509    +  CDS            gag (truncated): truncated Moloney murine leukemia virus (MMLV) gag gene lacking the start codon
   1519..1893    +  misc_feature   pol region: Moloney murine leukemia virus (MMLV) pol region containing the splice acceptor site
   1916..3580    +  CDS            FLVCR1: FLVC1_HUMAN - Also known as FLVCR. Experimental evidence at protein level: Swiss-Prot protein existence level 1. [Isoform 2]: Heme transporter that promotes heme efflux from the mitochondrion to the cytoplasm. Essential for erythroid differentiation. From Homo sapiens (Human).
   3602..3667    +  CDS            3xFLAG: three tandem FLAG® epitope tags, followed by an enterokinase cleavage site
   3806..4268    +  misc_feature   IRES: internal ribosome entry site (IRES) of the encephalomyocarditis virus (EMCV)
   4288..4677    +  CDS            BSD: blasticidin S deaminase; Aspergillus terreus BSD; confers resistance to blasticidin
   4726..4847    +  LTR            3' LTR (ΔU3) (fragment): self-inactivating 3' long terminal repeat (LTR) from Moloney murine leukemia virus
   4848..5317    +  LTR            LTR: long terminal repeat from Moloney murine leukemia virus
   5383..5435    -  CDS            lacI (fragment): lac repressor; lacI; The lac repressor binds to the lac operator to inhibit transcription in E. coli. This inhibition can be relieved by adding lactose or isopropyl-β-D-thiogalactopyranoside (IPTG).
   5618..6206    -  rep_origin     ori: high-copy-number ColE1/pMB1/pBR322/pUC origin of replication
   6370..7230    -  CDS            AmpR: β-lactamase; bla; confers resistance to ampicillin, carbenicillin, and related antibiotics
   7231..7335    -  promoter       AmpR promoter: bla
