[The description below was written by a language model from this plasmid's Addgene catalogue record and pLannotate feature annotations shown in this document.]
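Description:
pMXS-IRES-Blast FLVCR1/FLVCR1a-3X FLAG is a Moloney murine leukemia virus-based retroviral vector for stable expression of human FLVCR1 (the FLVCR1a isoform, also called MFSD7B or SLC49A1) in mammalian cells. The 7.3 kb plasmid is propagated in E. coli through a high-copy ColE1/pUC-type origin and an ampicillin resistance gene driven by its own bla promoter. A short lacI fragment in the backbone appears to be a non-functional remnant.

The retroviral cassette is flanked by MMLV long terminal repeats. No separate internal promoter is annotated, so expression is presumably driven from the 5' LTR. Downstream of this LTR lie the MMLV packaging signal (with a fragment annotated as MESV Ψ), a truncated gag lacking its start codon, and a pol segment carrying the splice acceptor. Together these elements support packaging of the genomic RNA into virions when gag, pol and env are provided in trans by packaging cells. The FLVCR1 coding sequence follows and is fused at its C-terminus to a 3xFLAG epitope, which allows detection or immunoprecipitation of the protein. An EMCV IRES then directs translation of blasticidin S deaminase from the same transcript, so blasticidin selection enriches for cells that also express the tagged transporter. Part of the 3' LTR region is annotated as a ΔU3 fragment, but it adjoins a further MMLV LTR segment, so the record does not clearly indicate a self-inactivating design.

According to the associated publication title, the construct comes from work identifying FLVCR1 as a plasma-membrane choline transporter. It is suited to overexpression, to complementation of FLVCR1-deficient cells, and to localisation studies using the FLAG tag.
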