Addgene plasmid #218534: pMXS-IRES-Blast FLVCR1/FLVCR1a-3X FLAG
Purpose: human FLVCR1/FLVCR1a with C-terminal 3x-FLAG cDNA
Depositing lab: Kivanc Birsoy. Depositing organization: Rockefeller University. Publication: Integrative genetic analysis identifies FLVCR1 as a plasma-membrane choline transporter in mammals. Kenny TC, Khan A, Son Y, Yue L, Heissel S, Sharma A, Pasolli HA, Liu Y, Gamazon ER, Alwaseem H, Hite RK, Birsoy K. Cell Metab. 2023 Jun 6;35(6):1057-1071.e12. doi: 10.1016/j.cmet.2023.04.003. Epub 2023 Apr 25. PubMed 37100056.
Backbone
  Vector backbone: pMXS-IRES-Blast
  Vector type: Mammalian Expression, Retroviral
  Selectable markers: Blasticidin
Growth in bacteria
  Bacterial resistance: Ampicillin, 100 μg/mL
  Growth temperature: 37°C
  Growth strain: NEB Stable
  Copy number: Unknown
Gene/Insert
  Gene/Insert name: FLVCR1 (alt names: FLVCR1a; MFSD7b)
  Species: H. sapiens (human)
  Entrez Gene: FLVCR1 (a.k.a. AXPC1, FLVCR, MFSD7B, PCA, PCARP, SLC49A1)
  Tag / fusion protein: FLAG (3X) (C terminal on insert)
Terms and licenses: Academic/Nonprofit Terms; Industry Terms: Not Available to Industry
How to cite: pMXS-IRES-Blast FLVCR1/FLVCR1a-3X FLAG was a gift from Kivanc Birsoy (Addgene plasmid # 218534 ; http://n2t.net/addgene:218534 ; RRID:Addgene_218534)
